>Addgene plasmid #82517 | pTRIPZ (M)-H2A-HT | addgene full sequence | sequence record 170980 | Addgene NGS Result
TTTGCAGGCAGCGGAACCCCCCACCTGGCGACAGGTGCCTCTGCGGCCAAAAGCCACGTGTATAAGATAC
ACCTGCAAAGGCGGCACAACCCCAGTGCCACGTTGTGAGTTGGATAGTTGTGGAAAGAGTCAAATGGCTC
TCCTCAAGCGTATTCAACAAGGGGCTGAAGGATGCCCAGAAGGTACCCCATTGTATGGGATCTGATCTGG
GGCCTCGGTGCACATGCTTTACATGTGTTTAGTCGAGGTTAAAAAAACGTCTAGGCCCCCCGAACCACGG
GGACGTGGTTTTCCTTTGAAAAACACGATAATACCATGGCCACCGAGTACAAGCCCACGGTGCGCCTCGC
CACCCGCGACGACGTCCCCCGGGCCGTACGCACCCTCGCCGCCGCGTTCGCCGACTACCCCGCCACGCGC
CACACCGTCGACCCGGACCGCCACATCGAGCGGGTCACCGAGCTGCAAGAACTCTTCCTCACGCGCGTCG
GGCTCGACATCGGCAAGGTGTGGGTCGCGGACGACGGCGCCGCGGTGGCGGTCTGGACCACGCCGGAGAG
CGTCGAAGCGGGGGCGGTGTTCGCCGAGATCGGCTCGCGCATGGCCGAGTTGAGCGGTTCCCGGCTGGCC
GCGCAGCAACAGATGGAAGGCCTCCTGGCGCCGCACCGGCCCAAGGAGCCCGCGTGGTTCCTGGCCACCG
TCGGCGTCTCGCCCGACCACCAGGGCAAGGGTCTGGGCAGCGCCGTCGTGCTCCCCGGAGTGGAGGCGGC
CGAGCGCGCTGGGGTGCCCGCCTTCCTGGAGACCTCCGCGCCCCGCAACCTCCCCTTCTACGAGCGGCTC
GGCTTCACCGTCACCGCCGACGTCGAGGTGCCCGAAGGACCGCGCACCTGGTGCATGACCCGCAAGCCCG
GTGCCTGAGTTCGCGTCTGGAACAATCAACCTCTGGATTACAAAATTTGTGAAAGATTGACTGGTATTCT
TAACTATGTTGCTCCTTTTACGCTATGTGGATACGCTGCTTTAATGCCTTTGTATCATGCTATTGCTTCC
CGTATGGCTTTCATTTTCTCCTCCTTGTATAAATCCTGGTTGCTGTCTCTTTATGAGGAGTTGTGGCCCG
TTGTCAGGCAACGTGGCGTGGTGTGCACTGTGTTTGCTGACGCAACCCCCACTGGTTGGGGCATTGCCAC
CACCTGTCAGCTCCTTTCCGGGACTTTCGCTTTCCCCCTCCCTATTGCCACGGCGGAACTCATCGCCGCC
TGCCTTGCCCGCTGCTGGACAGGGGCTCGGCTGTTGGGCACTGACAATTCCGTGGTGTTGTCGGGGAAGC
TGACGTCCTTTCCATGGCTGCTCGCCTGTGTTGCCACCTGGATTCTGCGCGGGACGTCCTTCTGCTACGT
CCCTTCGGCCCTCAATCCAGCGGACCTTCCTTCCCGCGGCCTGCTGCCGGCTCTGCGGCCTCTTCCGCGT
CTTCGCCTTCGCCCTCAGACGAGTCGGATCTCCCTTTGGGCCGCCTCCCCGCCTGGAATTAATTCTGCAG
TCGAGACCTAGAAAAACATGGAGCAATCACAAGTAGCAATACAGCAGCTACCAATGCTGATTGTGCCTGG
CTAGAAGCACAAGAGGAGGAGGAGGTGGGTTTTCCAGTCACACCTCAGGTACCTTTAAGACCAATGACTT
ACAAGGCAGCTGTAGATCTTAGCCACTTTTTAAAAGAAAAGAGGGGACTGGAAGGGCTAATTCACTCCCA
ACGAAGACAAGATCTGCTTTTTGCTTGTACTGGGTCTCTCTGGTTAGACCAGATCTGAGCCTGGGAGCTC
TCTGGCTAACTAGGGAACCCACTGCTTAAGCCTCAATAAAGCTTGCCTTGAGTGCTTCAAGTAGTGTGTG
CCCGTCTGTTGTGTGACTCTGGTAACTAGAGATCCCTCAGACCCTTTTAGTCAGTGTGGAAAATCTCTAG
CAGTAGTAGTTCATGTCATCTTATTATTCAGTATTTATAACTTGCAAAGAAATGAATATCAGAGAGTGAG
AGGCCTTGACATTGTTTAAACCCGCTGATCAGCCTCGACTGTGCCTTCTAGTTGCCAGCCATCTGTTGTT
TGCCCCTCCCCCGTGCCTTCCTTGACCCTGGAAGGTGCCACTCCCACTGTCCTTTCCTAATAAAATGAGG
AAATTGCATCGCATTGTCTGAGTAGGTGTCATTCTATTCTGGGGGGTGGGGTGGGGCAGGACAGCAAGGG
GGAGGATTGGGAAGACAATAGCAGGCATGCTGGGGATGCGGTGGGCTCTATGGCTTCTGAGGCGGAAAGA
ACCAGCTGGGGCTCTAGGGGGTATCCCC
[124 nt withheld, positions 2339-2462]
C
[91 nt withheld, positions 2464-2554]
A
[49 nt withheld, positions 2556-2604]
CCTTTGACGTTGGAGTCCACGTTCTTT
[37 nt withheld, positions 2632-2668]
ACCCTATCTCGGTCTATTCTTTTGATTTATAAGGGATTTTGCCGATTTCGGCCTATTGGTTAAAAAATGA
GCTGATTTAACAAAAATTTAACGCGAATTAATTCTGTGGAATGTGTGTCAGTTAGGGTGTGGAAAGTCCC
CAGGCTCCCCAGCAGGCAGAAGTATGCAAAGCATGCATCTCAATTAGTCAGCAACCAGGTGTGGAAAGTC
CCCAGGCTCCCCAGCAGGCAGAAGTATGCAAAGCATGCATCTCAATTAGTCAGCAACCATAGTCCCGCCC
CTAACTCCGCCCATCCCGCCCCTAACTCCGCCCAGTTCCGCCCATTCTCCGCCCCATGGCTGACTAATTT
TTTTTATTTATGCAGAGGCCGAGGCCGCCTCTGCCTCTGAGCTATTCCAGAAGTAGTGAGGAGGCTTTTT
TGGAGGCCTAGGCTTTTGCAAAAAGCTCCCGGGAGCTTGTATATCCATTTTCGGATCTGATCAGCACGTG
ATGAAAAAGCCTGAACTCACCGCGACGTCTGTCGAGAAGTTTCTGATCGAAAAGTTCGACAGCGTCTCCG
ACCTGATGCAGCTCTCGGAGGGCGAAGAATCTCGTGCTTTCAGCTTCGATGTAGGAGGGCGTGGATATGT
CCTGCGGGTAAATAGCTGCGCCGATGGTTTCTACAAAGATCGTTATGTTTATCGGCACTTTGCATCGGCC
GCGCTCCCGATTCCGGAAGTGCTTGACATTGGGGAATTAATTCAGCGAGAGCCTGACCTATTGCATCTCC
CGCCGTGCACAGGGTGTCACGTTGCAAGACCTGCCTGAAACCGAACTGCCCGCTGTTCTGCAGCCGGTCG
CGGAGGCCATGGATGCGATCGCTGCGGCCGATCTTAGCCAGACGAGCGGGTTCGGCCCATTCGGACCGCA
AGGAATCGGTCAATACACTACATGGCGTGATTTCATATGCGCGATTGCTGATCCCCATGTGTATCACTGG
CAAACTGTGATGGACGACACCGTCAGTGCGTCCGTCGCGCAGGCTCTCGATGAGCTGATGCTTTGGGCCG
AGGACTGCCCCGAAGTCCGGCACCTCGTGCACGCGGATTTCGGCTCCAACAATGTCCTGACGGACAATGG
CCGCATAACAGCGGTCATTGACTGGAGCGAGGCGATGTTCGGGGATTCCCAATACGAGGTCGCCAACATC
TTCTTCTGGAGGCCGTGGTTGGCTTGTATGGAGCAGCAGACGCGCTACTTCGAGCGGAGGCATCCGGAGC
TTGCAGGATCGCCGCGGCTCCGGGCGTATATGCTCCGCATTGGTCTTGACCAACTCTATCAGAGCTTGGT
TGACGGCAATTTCGATGATGCAGCTTGGGCGCAGGGTCGATGCGACGCAATCGTCCGATCCGGAGCCGGG
ACTGTCGGGCGTACACAAATCGCCCGCAGAAGCGCGGCCGTCTGGACCGATGGCTGTGTAGAAGTACTCG
CCGATAGTGGAAACCGACGCCCCAGCACTCGTCCGAGGGCAAAGGAATAGCACGTGCTACGAGATTTCGA
TTCCACCGCCGCCTTCTATGAAAGGTTGGGCTTCGGAATCGTTTTCCGGGACGCCGGCTGGATGATCCTC
CAGCGCGGGGATCTCATGCTGGAGTTCTTCGCCCACCCCAACTTGTTTATTGCAGCTTATAATGGTTACA
AATAAAGCAATAGCATCACAAATTTCACAAATAAAGCATTTTTTTCACTGCATTCTAGTTGTGGTTTGTC
CAAACTCATCAATGTATCTTATCATGTCTGTATACCGTCGACCTCTAGCTAGAGCTTGGCGTAATCATGG
TCATAGCTGTTTCCTGTGTGAAATTGTTATCCGCTCACAATTCCACACAACATACGAGCCGGAAGCATAA
AGTGTAAAGCCTGGGGTGCCTAATGAGTGAGCTAACTCACATTAATTGCGTTGCGCTCACTGCCCGCTTT
CCAGTCGGGAAACCTGTCGTGCCAGCTGCATTAATGAATCGGCCAACGCGCGGGGAGAGGCGGTTTGCGT
ATTGGGCGCTCTTCCGCTTCCTCGCTCACTGACTCGCTGCGCTCGGTCGTTCGGCTGCGGCGAGCGGTAT
CAGCTCACTCAAAGGCGGTAATACGGTTATCCACAGAATCAGGGGATAACGCAGGAAAGAACATGTGAGC
AAAAGGCCAGCAAAAGGCCAGGAACCGTAAAAAGGCCGCGTTGCTGGCGTTTTTCCATAGGCTCCGCCCC
CCTGACGAGCATCACAAAAATCGACGCTCAAGTCAGAGGTGGCGAAACCCGACAGGACTATAAAGATACC
AGGCGTTTCCCCCTGGAAGCTCCCTCGTGCGCTCTCCTGTTCCGACCCTGCCGCTTACCGGATACCTGTC
CGCCTTTCTCCCTTCGGGAAGCGTGGCGCTTTCTCATAGCTCACGCTGTAGGTATCTCAGTTCGGTGTAG
GTCGTTCGCTCCAAGCTGGGCTGTGTGCACGAACCCCCCGTTCAGCCCGACCGCTGCGCCTTATCCGGTA
ACTATCGTCTTGAGTCCAACCCGGTAAGACACGACTTATCGCCACTGGCAGCAGCCACTGGTAACAGGAT
TAGCAGAGCGAGGTATGTAGGCGGTGCTACAGAGTTCTTGAAGTGGTGGCCTAACTACGGCTACACTAGA
AGAACAGTATTTGGTATCTGCGCTCTGCTGAAGCCAGTTACCTTCGGAAAAAGAGTTGGTAGCTCTTGAT
CCGGCAAACAAACCACCGCTGGTAGCGGTGGTTTTTTTGTTTGCAAGCAGCAGATTACGCGCAGAAAAAA
AGGATCTCAAGAAGATCCTTTGATCTTTTCTACGGGGTCTGACGCTCAGTGGAACGAAAACTCACGTTAA
GGGATTTTGGTCATGAGATTATCAAAAAGGATCTTCACCTAGATCCTTTTAAATTAAAAATGAAGTTTTA
AATCAATCTAAAGTATATATGAGTAAACTTGGTCTGACAGTTACCAATGCTTAATCAGTGAGGCACCTAT
CTCAGCGATCTGTCTATTTCGTTCATCCATAGTTGCCTGACTCCCCGTCGTGTAGATAACTACGATACGG
GAGGGCTTACCATCTGGCCCCAGTGCTGCAATGATACCGCGAGACCCACGCTCACCGGCTCCAGATTTAT
CAGCAATAAACCAGCCAGCCGGAAGGGCCGAGCGCAGAAGTGGTCCTGCAACTTTATCCGCCTCCATCCA
GTCTATTAATTGTTGCCGGGAAGCTAGAGTAAGTAGTTCGCCAGTTAATAGTTTGCGCAACGTTGTTGCC
ATTGCTACAGGCATCGTGGTGTCACGCTCGTCGTTTGGTATGGCTTCATTCAGCTCCGGTTCCCAACGAT
CAAGGCGAGTTACATGATCCCCCATGTTGTGCAAAAAAGCGGTTAGCTCCTTCGGTCCTCCGATCGTTGT
CAGAAGTAAGTTGGCCGCAGTGTTATCACTCATGGTTATGGCAGCACTGCATAATTCTCTTACTGTCATG
CCATCCGTAAGATGCTTTTCTGTGACTGGTGAGTACTCAACCAAGTCATTCTGAGAATAGTGTATGCGGC
GACCGAGTTGCTCTTGCCCGGCGTCAATACGGGATAATACCGCGCCACATAGCAGAACTTTAAAAGTGCT
CATCATTGGAAAACGTTCTTCGGGGCGAAAACTCTCAAGGATCTTACCGCTGTTGAGATCCAGTTCGATG
TAACCCACTCGTGCACCCAACTGATCTTCAGCATCTTTTACTTTCACCAGCGTTTCTGGGTGAGCAAAAA
CAGGAAGGCAAAATGCCGCAAAAAAGGGAATAAGGGCGACACGGAAATGTTGAATACTCATACTCTTCCT
TTTTCAATATTATTGAAGCATTTATCAGGGTTATTGTCTCATGAGCGGATACATATTTGAATGTATTTAG
AAAAATAAACAAATAGGGGTTCCGCGCACATTTCCCCGAAAAGTGCCACCTGACGTCGACGGATCGGGAG
ATCAACTTGTTTATTGCAGCTTATAATGGTTACAAATAAAGCAATAGCATCACAAATTTCACAAATAAAG
CATTTTTTTCACTGCATTCTAGTTGTGGTTTGTCCAAACTCATCAATGTATCTTATCATGTCTGGATCAA
CTGGATAACTCAAGCTAACCAAAATCATCCCAAACTTCCCACCCCATACCCTATTACCACTGCCAATTAC
CTGTGGTTTCATTTACTCTAAACCTGTGATTCCTCTGAATTATTTTCATTTTAAAGAAATTGTATTTGTT
AAATATGTACTACAAACTTAGTAGTTGGAAGGGCTAATTCACTCCCAAAGAAGACAAGATATCCTTGATC
TGTGGATCTACCACACACAAGGCTACTTCCCTGATTAGCAGAACTACACACCAGGGCCAGGGGTCAGATA
TCCACTGACCTTTGGATGGTGCTACAAGCTAGTACCAGTTGAGCCAGATAAGGTAGAAGAGGCCAATAAA
GGAGAGAACACCAGCTTGTTACACCCTGTGAGCCTGCATGGGATGGATGACCCGGAGAGAGAAGTGTTAG
AGTGGAGGTTTGACAGCCGCCTAGCATTTCATCACGTGGCCCGAGAGCTGCATCCGGAGTACTTCAAGAA
CTGCTGATATCGAGCTTGCTACAAGGGACTTTCCGCTGGGGACTTTCCAGGGAGGCGTGGCCTGGGCGGG
ACTGGGGAGTGGCGAGCCCTCAGATCCTGCATATAAGCAGCTGCTTTTTGCCTGTACTGGGTCTCTCTGG
TTAGACCAGATCTGAGCCTGGGAGCTCTCTGGCTAACTAGGGAACCCACTGCTTAAGCCTCAATAAAGCT
TGCCTTGAGTGCTTCAAGTAGTGTGTGCCCGTCTGTTGTGTGACTCTGGTAACTAGAGATCCCTCAGACC
CTTTTAGTCAGTGTGGAAAATCTCTAGCAGTGGCGCCCGAACAGGGACTTGAAAGCGAAAGGGAAACCAG
AGGAGCTCTCTCGACGCAGGACTCGGCTTGCTGAAGCGCGCACGGCAAGAGGCGAGGGGCGGCGACTGGT
GAGTACGCCAAAAATTTTGACTAGCGGAGGCTAGAAGGAGAGAGATGGGTGCGAGAGCGTCAGTATTAAG
CGGGGGAGAATTAGATCGCGATGGGAAAAAATTCGGTTAAGGCCAGGGGGAAAGAAAAAATATAAATTAA
AACATATAGTATGGGCAAGCAGGGAGCTAGAACGATTCGCAGTTAATCCTGGCCTGTTAGAAACATCAGA
AGGCTGTAGACAAATACTGGGACAGCTACAACCATCCCTTCAGACAGGATCAGAAGAACTTAGATCATTA
TATAATACAGTAGCAACCCTCTATTGTGTGCATCAAAGGATAGAGATAAAAGACACCAAGGAAGCTTTAG
ACAAGATAGAGGAAGAGCAAAACAAAAGTAAGACCACCGCACAGCAAGCGGCCGGCCGCTGATCTTCAGA
CCTGGAGGAGGAGATATGAGGGACAATTGGAGAAGTGAATTATATAAATATAAAGTAGTAAAAATTGAAC
CATTAGGAGTAGCACCCACCAAGGCAAAGAGAAGAGTGGTGCAGAGAGAAAAAAGAGCAGTGGGAATAGG
AGCTTTGTTCCTTGGGTTCTTGGGAGCAGCAGGAAGCACTATGGGCGCAGCGTCAATGACGCTGACGGTA
CAGGCCAGACAATTATTGTCTGGTATAGTGCAGCAGCAGAACAATTTGCTGAGGGCTATTGAGGCGCAAC
AGCATCTGTTGCAACTCACAGTCTGGGGCATCAAGCAGCTCCAGGCAAGAATCCTGGCTGTGGAAAGATA
CCTAAAGGATCAACAGCTCCTGGGGATTTGGGGTTGCTCTGGAAAACTCATTTGCACCACTGCTGTGCCT
TGGAATGCTAGTTGGAGTAATAAATCTCTGGAACAGATTTGGAATCACACGACCTGGATGGAGTGGGACA
GAGAAATTAACAATTACACAAGCTTAATACACTCCTTAATTGAAGAATCGCAAAACCAGCAAGAAAAGAA
TGAACAAGAATTATTGGAATTAGATAAATGGGCAAGTTTGTGGAATTGGTTTAACATAACAAATTGGCTG
TGGTATATAAAATTATTCATAATGATAGTAGGAGGCTTGGTAGGTTTAAGAATAGTTTTTGCTGTACTTT
CTATAGTGAATAGAGTTAGGCAGGGATATTCACCATTATCGTTTCAGACCCACCTCCCAACCCCGAGGGG
ACCCGACAGGCCCGAAGGAATAGAAGAAGAAGGTGGAGAGAGAGACAGAGACAGATCCATTCGATTAGTG
AACGGATCGGCACTGCGTGCGCCAATTCTGCAGACAAATGGCAGTATTCATCCACAATTTTAAAAGAAAA
GGGGGGATTGGGGGGTACAGTGCAGGGGAAAGAATAGTAGACATAATAGCAACAGACATACAAACTAAAG
AATTACAAAAACAAATTACAAAAATTCAAAATTTTCGGGTTTATTACAGGGACAGCAGAGATCCAGTTTG
GTTAGTACCGGGCCCGCTCTAGTCCGGAATCAGTCCTGCTCCTCGGCCACGAAGTGCACGCAGTTGCCGG
CCGGGTCGCGCAGGGCGAACTCCCGCCCCCACGGCTGCTCGCCGATCTCGGTCATGGCCGGCCCGGAGGC
GTCCCGGAAGTTCGTGGACACGACCTCCGACCACTCGGCGTACAGCTCGTCCAGGCCGCGCACCCACACC
CAGGCCAGGGTGTTGTCCGGCACCACCTGGTCCTGGACCGCGCTGATGAACAGGGTCACGTCGTCCCGGA
CCACACCGGCGAAGTCGTCCTCCACGAAGTCCCGGGAGAACCCGAGCCGGTCGGTCCAGAACTCGACCGC
TCCGGCGACGTCGCGCGCGGTGAGCACCGGAACGGCACTGGTCAACTTGGCCATGGTGGCCCTCCTATAG
TGAGTCGTATTATACTATGCCGATATACTATGCCGATGATTAATTGTCAACACGTGCTGCAGGTCCGAGG
TTCTAGACGAGTTTACTCCCTATCAGTGATAGAGAACGATGTCGAGTTTACTCCCTATCAGTGATAGAGA
ACGTATGTCGAGTTTACTCCCTATCAGTGATAGAGAACGTATGTCGAGTTTACTCCCTATCAGTGATAGA
GAACGTATGTCGAGTTTATCCCTATCAGTGATAGAGAACGTATGTCGAGTTTACTCCCTATCAGTGATAG
AGAACGTATGTCGAGGTAGGCGTGTACGGTGGGAGGCCTATATAAGCAGAGCTCGTTTAGTGAACCGTCA
GATCGCACCGGTCCGCTCGAGGGCCACCATG
[387 nt withheld, positions 9980-10366]
TCGGCGAATTCGATCGATCCTGCAGGAATGGCAGAAATCGGTACTGGCTTTCCATTCGACCCCCATTATG
TGGAAGTCCTGGGCGAGCGCATGCACTACGTCGATGTTGGTCCGCGCGATGGCACCCCTGTGCTGTTCCT
GCACGGTAACCCGACCTCCTCCTACGTGTGGCGCAACATCATCCCGCATGTTGCACCGACCCATCGCTGC
ATTGCTCCAGACCTGATCGGTATGGGCAAATCCGACAAACCAGACCTGGGTTATTTCTTCGACGACCACG
TCCGCTTCATGGATGCCTTCATCGAAGCCCTGGGTCTGGAAGAGGTCGTCCTGGTCATTCACGACTGGGG
CTCCGCTCTGGGTTTCCACTGGGCCAAGCGCAATCCAGAGCGCGTCAAAGGTATTGCATTTATGGAGTTC
ATCCGCCCTATCCCGACCTGGGACGAATGGCCAGAATTTGCCCGCGAGACCTTCCAGGCCTTCCGCACCA
CCGACGTCGGCCGCAAGCTGATCATCGATCAGAACGTTTTTATCGAGGGTACGCTGCCGATGGGTGTCGT
CCGCCCGCTGACTGAAGTCGAGATGGACCATTACCGCGAGCCGTTCCTGAATCCTGTTGACCGCGAGCCA
CTGTGGCGCTTCCCAAACGAGCTGCCAATCGCCGGTGAGCCAGCGAACATCGTCGCGCTGGTCGAAGAAT
ACATGGACTGGCTGCACCAGTCCCCTGTCCCGAAGCTGCTGTTCTGGGGCACCCCAGGCGTTCTGATCCC
ACCGGCCGAAGCCGCTCGCCTGGCCAAAAGCCTGCCTAACTGCAAGGCTGTGGACATCGGCCCGGGTCTG
AATCTGCTGCAAGAAGACAACCCGGACCTGATCGGCAGCGAGATCGCGCGCTGGCTGTCGACGCTCGAGA
TTTCCGGCTGAGCACGCGTGGCCTCCGCGCCGGGTTTTGGCGCCTCCCGCGGGCGCCCCCCTCCTCACGG
CGAGCGCTGCCACGTCAGACGAAGGGCGCAGCGAGCGTCCTGATCCTTCCGCCCGGACGCTCAGGACAGC
GGCCCGCTGCTCATAAGACTCGGCCTTAGAACCCCAGTATCAGCAGAAGGACATTTTAGGACGGGACTTG
GGTGACTCTAGGGCACTGGTTTTCTTTCCAGAGAGCGGAACAGGCGAGGAAAAGTAGTCCCTTCTCGGCG
ATTCTGCGGAGGGATCTCCGTGGGGCGGTGAACGCCGATGATTATATAAGGACGCGCCGGGTGTGGCACA
GCTAGTTCCGTCGCAGCCGGGATTTGGGTCGCGGTTCTTGTTTGTGGATCGCTGTGATCGTCACTTGGTG
AGTAGCGGGCTGCTGGGCTGGCCGGGGCTTTCGTGGCCGCCGGGCCGCTCGGTGGGACGGAAGCGTGTGG
AGAGACCGCCAAGGGCTGTAGTCTGGGTCCGCGAGCAAGGTTGCCCTGAACTGGGGGTTGGGGGGAGCGC
AGCAAAATGGCGGCTGTTCCCGAGTCTTGAATGGAAGACGCTTGTGAGGCGGGCTGTGAGGTCGTTGAAA
CAAGGTGGGGGGCATGGTGGGCGGCAAGAACCCAAGGTCTTGAGGCCTTCGCTAATGCGGGAAAGCTCTT
ATTCGGGTGAGATGGGCTGGGGCACCATCTGGGGACCCTGACGTGAAGTTTGTCACTGACTGGAGAACTC
GGTTTGTCGTCTGTTGCGGGGGCGGCAGTTATGGCGGTGCCGTTGGGCAGTGCACCCGTACCTTTGGGAG
CGCGCGCCCTCGTCGTGTCGTGACGTCACCCGTTCTGTTGGCTTATAATGCAGGGTGGGGCCACCTGCCG
GTAGGTGTGCGGTAGGCTTTTCTCCGTCGCAGGACGCAGGGTTCGGGCCTAGGGTAGGCTCTCCTGAATC
GACAGGCGCCGGACCTCTGGTGAGGGGAGGGATAAGTGAGGCGTCAGTTTCTTTGGTCGGTTTTATGTAC
CTATCTTCTTAAGTAGCTGAAGCTCCGGTTTTGAACTATGCGCTCGGGGTTGGCGAGTGTGTTTTGTGAA
GTTTTTTAGGCACCTTTTGAAATGTAATCATTTGGGTCAATATGTAATTTTCAGTGTTAGACTAGTAAAT
TGTCCGCTAAATTCTGGCCGTTTTTGGCTTTTTTGTTAGACGCTAGCGGATCCGCCACCATGTCTAGGCT
GGACAAGAGCAAAGTCATAAACGGAGCTCTGGAATTACTCAATGGTGTCGGTATCGAAGGCCTGACGACA
AGGAAACTCGCTCAAAAGCTGGGAGTTGAGCAGCCTACCCTGTACTGGCACGTGAAGAACAAGCGGGCCC
TGCTCGATGCCCTGCCAATCGAGATGCTGGACAGGCATCATACCCACTTCTGCCCCCTGGAAGGCGAGTC
ATGGCAAGACTTTCTGCGGAACAACGCCAAGTCATACCGCTGTGCTCTCCTCTCACATCGCGACGGGGCT
AAAGTGCATCTCGGCACCCGCCCAACAGAGAAACAGTACGAAACCCTGGAAAATCAGCTCGCGTTCCTGT
GTCAGCAAGGCTTCTCCCTGGAGAACGCACTGTACGCTCTGTCCGCCGTGGGCCACTTTACACTGGGCTG
CGTATTGGAGGAACAGGAGCATCAAGTAGCAAAAGAGGAAAGAGAGACACCTACCACCGATTCTATGCCC
CCACTTCTGAGACAAGCAATTGAGCTGTTCGACCGGCAGGGAGCCGAACCTGCCTTCCTTTTCGGCCTGG
AACTAATCATATGTGGCCTGGAGAAACAGCTAAAGTGCGAAAGCGGCGGGCCGACCGACGCCCTTGACGA
TTTTGACTTAGACATGCTCCCAGCCGATGCCCTTGACGATTTTGACCTTGACATGCTCCCCGGGTAAGGA
TCCGCGGCCGCAAATTCCGCCCCTCTCCCTCCCCCCCCCCTAACGTTACTGGCCGAAGCCGCTTGGAATA
AGGCCGGTGTGCGTTTGTCTATATGTTATTTTCCACCATATTGCCGTCTTTTGGCAATGTGAGGGCCCGG
AAACCTGGCCCTGTCTTCTTGACGAGCATTCCTAGGGGTCTTTCCCCTCTCGCCAAAGGAATGCAAGGTC
TGTTGAATGTCGTGAAGGAAGCAGTTCCTCTGGAAGCTTCTTGAAGACAAACAACGTCTGTAGCGACCC
Features (pLannotate 1.2.2; 34 found; start..end, strand, type, name):
    322..918     +  CDS            PuroR: puromycin N-acetyltransferase; pac from Streptomyces alboniger; confers resistance to puromycin
    934..1522    +  misc_feature   WPRE: woodchuck hepatitis virus posttranscriptional regulatory element
   1539..1727    +  CDS            nef (fragment): NEF_HV1Z2 - Experimental evidence at protein level: Swiss-Prot protein existence level 1. Extracellular Nef protein targets CD4(+) T-lymphocytes for apoptosis by interacting with CXCR4 surface receptors. From Human immunodeficiency virus type 1 group M subtype D (isolate Z2/CDC-Z34) (HIV-1).
   1729..1962    +  LTR            3' LTR (ΔU3): self-inactivating 3' long terminal repeat (LTR) from HIV-1
   2069..2293    +  polyA_signal   bGH poly(A) signal: bovine growth hormone polyadenylation signal
   2297..2318    +  promoter       SV40 promoter (fragment): SV40 enhancer and early promoter
   2339..2767    +  rep_origin     f1 ori (sequence partly withheld): f1 bacteriophage origin of replication; arrow indicates direction of (+) strand synthesis
   2781..3110    +  promoter       SV40 promoter: SV40 enhancer and early promoter
   3159..4188    +  CDS            HygR (fragment): aminoglycoside phosphotransferase from E. coli; aph(4)-Ia; confers resistance to hygromycin
   4198..4323    +  CDS            ble (fragment): BLE_KLEPN - Experimental evidence at protein level: Swiss-Prot protein existence level 1. Binding protein with a strong affinity to the bleomycin family of antibiotics. Binds to CL990; an antimitotic-antibiotic compound. From Klebsiella pneumoniae.
   4318..4439    +  polyA_signal   SV40 poly(A) signal: SV40 polyadenylation signal
   4510..4532    -  protein_bind   lac operator (fragment): The lac repressor binds to the lac operator to inhibit transcription in E. coli. This inhibition can be relieved by adding lactose or isopropyl-β-D-thiogalactopyranoside (IPTG). lac repressor encoded by lacI
   4536..4566    -  promoter       lac promoter: promoter for the E. coli lac operon
   4581..4602    -  protein_bind   CAP binding site: CAP binding activates transcription in the presence of cAMP. E. coli catabolite activator protein
   4615..4707    -  CDS            lacI (fragment): lac repressor; lacI; The lac repressor binds to the lac operator to inhibit transcription in E. coli. This inhibition can be relieved by adding lactose or isopropyl-β-D-thiogalactopyranoside (IPTG).
   4890..5478    -  rep_origin     ori: high-copy-number ColE1/pMB1/pBR322/pUC origin of replication
   5649..6509    -  CDS            AmpR: β-lactamase; bla; confers resistance to ampicillin, carbenicillin, and related antibiotics
   6510..6614    -  promoter       AmpR promoter: bla
   6662..6796    +  polyA_signal   SV40 poly(A) signal: SV40 polyadenylation signal
   6963..7292    +  CDS            nef (fragment): NEF_HV1BR - Experimental evidence at protein level: Swiss-Prot protein existence level 1. Extracellular Nef protein targets CD4(+) T-lymphocytes for apoptosis by interacting with CXCR4 surface receptors (PubMed:14990729). From Human immunodeficiency virus type 1 group M subtype B (isolate BRU/LAI) (HIV-1).
   7340..7597    +  LTR            5' LTR (truncated): truncated 5' long terminal repeat (LTR) from HIV-1
   7644..7769    +  misc_feature   HIV-1 Ψ: packaging signal of human immunodeficiency virus type 1
   7753..8091    +  CDS            HIV-1 gag (fragment): gag protein from human immunodeficiency virus 1; gag
   8266..8499    +  misc_feature   RRE: The Rev response element (RRE) of HIV-1 allows for Rev-dependent mRNA export from the nucleus to the cytoplasm.
   8876..8976    +  CDS            Rev (fragment): human immunodeficiency virus 1 (HIV-1) Rev protein; rev; enhances nuclear export of unspliced and incompletely spliced viral mRNAs
   9026..9143    +  misc_feature   cPPT/CTS: central polypurine tract and central termination sequence of HIV-1
   9208..9582    -  CDS            BleoR: antibiotic-binding protein; Sh ble from Streptoalloteichus hindustanus; confers resistance to bleomycin, phleomycin, and Zeocin™
   9602..9649    -  promoter       EM7 promoter: synthetic bacterial promoter&nbsp
   9676..9954    +  promoter       tight TRE promoter (fragment): Tet-responsive promoter PTight, consisting of seven tet operator sequences followed by the minimal CMV promoter
   9977..10366   +  CDS            H2A1_BOVIN (sequence partly withheld): Experimental evidence at protein level: Swiss-Prot protein existence level 1. Core component of nucleosome. Nucleosomes wrap and compact DNA into chromatin, limiting DNA accessibility to the cellular machineries which require DNA as a template. Histones thereby play a central role in transcription regulation, DNA repair, DNA replication and chromosomal stability. DNA accessibility is regulated via a complex set of post-translational modifications of histones, also called histone code, and nucleosome remodeling. From Bos taurus (Bovine).
  10394..11284   +  CDS            HaloTag®: modified bacterial dehalogenase that forms covalent bonds with chloroalkane derivatives
  11296..12507   +  promoter       UbC promoter: human ubiquitin C promoter
  12526..13233   +  CDS            rtTA3: reverse tetracycline transactivator 3 activates expression from Tet-responsive promoters in the presence of doxycycline
  13256..313     +  misc_feature   IRES (across the origin): internal ribosome entry site (IRES) of the encephalomyocarditis virus (EMCV)
