[The description below was written by a language model from this plasmid's Addgene catalogue record and pLannotate feature annotations shown in this document.]
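Description:
pTRIPZ (M)-H2A-HT is a lentiviral mammalian expression plasmid of about 13.5 kb, built on a modified pTRIPZ backbone, that expresses human histone H2A fused at its C terminus to HaloTag. It is propagated in E. coli through a high-copy ColE1/pUC-type origin with ampicillin selection. The backbone also contains an f1 origin and an EM7-driven bleomycin/Zeocin resistance gene. An SV40 promoter followed by hygromycin and ble gene fragments lies outside the viral region. The HIV-1-derived transfer cassette comprises a truncated 5' LTR, the Ψ packaging signal with a gag fragment, the RRE for Rev-dependent export, cPPT/CTS, WPRE and a self-inactivating ΔU3 3' LTR. Virus must therefore be produced with packaging functions supplied in trans.

The catalogue lists the promoter as CMV. The annotated sequence shows more specifically a tight TRE promoter fragment, which consists of tet operator repeats joined to a minimal CMV promoter, immediately upstream of the 390 bp H2A coding sequence. The annotation tool matched this sequence to bovine H2A, which probably reflects high histone conservation, since the record gives the species as human. The HaloTag coding sequence follows H2A. Downstream, a human UbC promoter drives rtTA3, and an EMCV IRES links it to the puromycin resistance gene. One integrated provirus therefore supplies both the transactivator and the marker for selecting transduced cells. This layout implies doxycycline-inducible expression of the fusion, although the record does not say so.

HaloTag binds chloroalkane ligands covalently, so the construct is suited to labelling H2A in mammalian cells, for example with fluorescent ligands. The record does not describe specific applications.
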