Addgene plasmid #82517: pTRIPZ (M)-H2A-HT
Purpose: Lentivirus vector. Expresses H2A-Halotag fusion proteins in mammalian cells.
Depositing lab: Xiaojun Ren. Depositing organization: University of Colorado, Denver.
Backbone
  Vector backbone: pTRIPZ (M)
  Backbone size w/o insert (bp): 13100
  Total vector size (bp): 13530
  Vector type: Mammalian Expression, Lentiviral
  Selectable markers: Puromycin
Growth in bacteria
  Bacterial resistance: Ampicillin, 100 μg/mL
  Growth temperature: 37°C
  Growth strain: NEB Stable
  Copy number: High Copy
Gene/Insert
  Gene/Insert name: Histone H2A (alt name: H2A)
  Species: H. sapiens (human)
  Insert size (bp): 390
  GenBank ID: KJ892661
  Promoter: CMV
  Tag / fusion protein: HaloTag (C terminal on insert)
  Cloning method: Restriction Enzyme; 5′ cloning site PspX1 (unknown if destroyed); 3′ cloning site Ecor1 (unknown if destroyed)
  Sequencing primers: 5′ gcgtgtacggtgggaggcctatata; 3′ AAATCGGTACTGGCTTTCCATTCGA
Terms and licenses: Academic/Nonprofit Terms; Industry Terms: Not Available to Industry
How to cite: pTRIPZ (M)-H2A-HT was a gift from Xiaojun Ren (Addgene plasmid # 82517 ; http://n2t.net/addgene:82517 ; RRID:Addgene_82517)
