>Addgene plasmid #82517 | pTRIPZ (M)-H2A-HT | depositor partial sequence | sequence record 156817 | H2A
ATG
[387 nt withheld, positions 4-390]
